>Addgene plasmid #123907 | MTK234_027 | addgene full sequence | sequence record 250048 | Addgene NGS Result
GTCAGACCCCGTAGAAAAGATCAAAGGATCTTCTTGAGATCCTTTTTTTCTGCGCGTAATCTGCTGCTTG
CAAACAAAAAAACCACCGCTACCAGCGGTGGTTTGTTTGCCGGATCAAGAGCTACCAACTCTTTTTCCGA
AGGTAACTGGCTTCAGCAGAGCGCAGATACCAAATACTGTTCTTCTAGTGTAGCCGTAGTTAGGCCACCA
CTTCAAGAACTCTGTAGCACCGCCTACATACCTCGCTCTGCTAATCCTGTTACCAGTGGCTGCTGCCAGT
GGCGATAAGTCGTGTCTTACCGGGTTGGACTCAAGACGATAGTTACCGGATAAGGCGCAGCGGTCGGGCT
GAACGGGGGGTTCGTGCACACAGCCCAGCTTGGAGCGAACGACCTACACCGAACTGAGATACCTACAGCG
TGAGCTATGAGAAAGCGCCACGCTTCCCGAAGGGAGAAAGGCGGACAGGTATCCGGTAAGCGGCAGGGTC
GGAACAGGAGAGCGCACGAGGGAGCTTCCAGGGGGAAACGCCTGGTATCTTTATAGTCCTGTCGGGTTTC
GCCACCTCTGACTTGAGCGTCGATTTTTGTGATGCTCGTCAGGGGGGCGGAGCCTATGGAAAAACGCCAG
CAACGCGGCCTTTTTACGGTTCCTGGCCTTTTGCTGGCCTTTTGCTCACATGTTCTTTCCTGCGTTATCC
CCTGATTCTGTGGATAACCGTAGTCGGTCTCAAACGGATCCGACGCGCCATCTCTAGGCCCGCGCCGGCC
CCCTCGCACGGACTTGTGGGAGAAGCTCGGCTACTCCCCTGCCCCGGTTAATTTGCATATAATATTTCCT
AGTAACTATAGAGGCTTAATGTGCGATAAAAGACAGATAATCTGTTCTTTTTAATACTAGCTACATTTTA
CATGATAGGCTTGGATTTCTATAACTTCGTATAGCATACATTATACGAAGTTATAAACAGCACAAAAGGA
AACTCACCCTAACTGTAAAGTAATTGTGTGTTTTGAGACTATAAGTATCCCTTGGAGAACCACCTTGTTT
GTGTTGACATAGATATTCGAAGTTTAAGAGCTAAGCTGGAAACAGCATAGCAAGTTTAAATAAGGCTAGT
CCGTTATCAACTTGAAAAAGTGGCACCGAGTCGGTGCTTTTTTTGCTGTGAGACCAGACCAATAAAAAAC
GCCCGGCGGCAACCGAGCGTTCTGAACAAATCCAGATGGAGTTCTGAGGTCATTACTGGATCTATCAACA
GGAGTCCAAGCGAGCTCGATATCAAATTACGCCCCGCCCTGCCACTCATCGCAGTACTGTTGTAATTCAT
TAAGCATTCTGCCGACATGGAAGCCATCACAAACGGCATGATGAACCTGAATCGCCAGCGGCATCAGCAC
CTTGTCGCCTTGCGTATAATATTTGCCCATGGTGAAAACGGGGGCGAAGAAGTTGTCCATATTGGCCACG
TTTAAATCAAAACTGGTGAAACTCACCCAGGGATTGGCTGAAACGAAAAACATATTCTCAATAAACCCTT
TAGGGAAATAGGCCAGGTTTTCACCGTAACACGCCACATCTTGCGAATATATGTGTAGAAACTGCCGGAA
ATCGTCGTGGTATTCACTCCAGAGCGATGAAAACGTTTCAGTTTGCTCATGGAAAACGGTGTAACAAGGG
TGAACACTATCCCATATCACCAGCTCACCGTCTTTCATTGCCATACGAAATTCCGGATGAGCATTCATCA
GGCGGGCAAGAATGTGAATAAAGGCCGGATAAAACTTGTGCTTATTTTTCTTTACGGTCTTTAAAAAGGC
CGTAATATCCAGCTGAACGGTCTGGTTATAGGTACATTGAGCAACTGACTGAAATGCCTCAAAATGTTCT
TTACGATGCCATTGGGATATATCAACGGTGGTATATCCAGTGATTTTTTTCTCCATTTTAGCTTCCTTAG
CTCCTGAAAATCTCGATAACTCAAAAAATACGCCCGGTAGTGATCTTATTTCATTATGGTGAAAGTTGGA
ACCTCTTACGTGCCCGATCAATCATGACCAAAATCCCTTAACGTGAGTTTTCGTTCCACTGAGC
Features (pLannotate 1.2.2; 6 found; start..end, strand, type, name):
     34..622     +  rep_origin     ori: high-copy-number ColE1/pMB1/pBR322/pUC origin of replication
    931..964     +  protein_bind   loxP: Cre-mediated recombination occurs in the 8-bp core sequence (GCATACAT). Cre recombinase
   1090..1157    +  misc_RNA       tracrRNA (fragment): trans-activating CRISPR RNA for the Streptococcus pyogenes CRISPR/Cas9 system
   1182..1216    -  terminator     lambda t0 terminator: minimal transcription terminator from phage lambda (Scholtissek and Grosse, 1987)
   1290..1946    -  CDS            cat: CAT_ECOLX - Experimental evidence at protein level: Swiss-Prot protein existence level 1. This enzyme is an effector of chloramphenicol resistance in bacteria. From Escherichia coli. This protein is used as a marker in many commonly used cloning vectors, such as pACYC184.
   1947..2044    -  promoter       cat promoter: promoter of the E. coli cat gene encoding chloramphenicol acetyltransferase
