[The description below was written by a language model from this plasmid's Addgene catalogue record and pLannotate feature annotations shown in this document.]
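Description:
MTK234_027 is a small (about 2.1 kb) part plasmid from the Mammalian Toolkit (MTK), a modular hierarchical cloning system for assembling genetic circuits for mammalian cells. It is built on the MTK234_002 backbone and is listed as a mammalian expression vector, although in practice it serves as a bacterial storage plasmid for a toolkit part. It is maintained in E. coli through a high-copy ColE1/pUC-type origin of replication. Selection is with chloramphenicol, conferred by the cat gene under its native promoter and followed by a lambda t0 terminator.

The payload is a Streptococcus pyogenes Cas9 single guide RNA expression cassette, sgRNA1 targeting hThal5.10-2_hg18 (site 1). The name suggests a human genomic locus defined on the hg18 assembly, but the record does not describe the site further. In MTK nomenclature a "type 234" part spans the promoter, coding sequence and terminator positions as one coupled unit, which suits self-contained elements such as guide RNA cassettes. The feature table detects a tracrRNA-derived fragment, consistent with the sgRNA scaffold, and a loxP site a short distance upstream of it. The role of this loxP site is not explained in the record. The annotation does not identify the promoter driving the guide or its terminator, and the catalogue fields do not name them either, so the stretch upstream of the scaffold remains uncharacterised here. The cloning sites are likewise recorded as unknown.

The plasmid is intended as a building block that is combined with other MTK parts into transcriptional units and multi-gene vectors. There it would supply a guide that directs spCas9 to the specified site in mammalian cells.
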