Addgene plasmid #123907: MTK234_027
Purpose: Encodes the spCas9 sgRNA1 hThal5.10-2_hg18 (site 1) gRNA expression cassette as a type 234 part to be used in the MTK system
Depositing lab: Hana El-Samad. Depositing organization: University of California, San Francisco (UCSF). Publication: A Toolkit for Rapid Modular Construction of Biological Circuits in Mammalian Cells. Fonseca JP, Bonny AR, Kumar GR, Ng AH, Town J, Wu QC, Aslankoohi E, Chen SY, Dods G, Harrigan P, Osimiri LC, Kistler AL, El-Samad H. ACS Synth Biol. 2019 Nov 15;8(11):2593-2606. doi: 10.1021/acssynbio.9b00322. Epub 2019 Nov 5. PubMed 31686495.
Backbone
  Vector backbone: MTK234_002
  Vector type: Mammalian Expression
Growth in bacteria
  Bacterial resistance: Chloramphenicol, 25 μg/mL
  Growth temperature: 37°C
  Growth strain: DH5alpha
  Copy number: Unknown
Gene/Insert
  Gene/Insert name: sgRNA1 -hThal5.10-2_hg18
  Cloning method: Restriction Enzyme; 5′ cloning site unknown (unknown if destroyed); 3′ cloning site unknown (unknown if destroyed)
Terms and licenses: Academic/Nonprofit Terms; Industry Terms: Not Available to Industry
Depositor comments: Type 234 parts are coupled promoter-coding sequence-terminator such as guide RNA cassettes, GFP dropouts in the MTK Please visit https://www.biorxiv.org/content/10.1101/506188v2 for BioRxiv preprint
How to cite: MTK234_027 was a gift from Hana El-Samad (Addgene plasmid # 123907 ; http://n2t.net/addgene:123907 ; RRID:Addgene_123907)
